Addgene plasmid #79985: pBAD/His-miRFP703
Purpose: Monomeric near-infrared fluorescent protein miRFP703 in bacterial plasmid
Depositing lab: Vladislav Verkhusha. Depositing organization: Albert Einstein College of Medicine. Publication: Bright monomeric near-infrared fluorescent proteins as tags and biosensors for multiscale imaging. Shcherbakova DM, Baloban M, Emelyanov AV, Brenowitz M, Guo P, Verkhusha VV. Nat Commun. 2016 Aug 19;7:12405. doi: 10.1038/ncomms12405. PubMed 27539380.
Backbone
  Vector backbone: pBAD/His-B
  Backbone manufacturer: Invitrogen
  Backbone size w/o insert (bp): 3999
  Total vector size (bp): 4947
  Modifications to backbone: Several amino acids between His-tag and miRFP703 were removed.
  Vector type: Bacterial Expression
Growth in bacteria
  Bacterial resistance: Ampicillin, 100 μg/mL
  Growth temperature: 37°C
  Growth strain: DH5alpha
  Copy number: Low Copy
Gene/Insert
  Gene/Insert name: miRFP703
  Species: Synthetic
  Insert size (bp): 948
  Promoter: araB
  Cloning method: Restriction Enzyme; 5′ cloning site BglII (not destroyed); 3′ cloning site EcoRI (not destroyed)
  Sequencing primers: 5′ pBAD-fwd; 3′ pBAD-rev
Terms and licenses: Academic/Nonprofit Terms; Industry Terms: Not Available to Industry
How to cite: pBAD/His-miRFP703 was a gift from Vladislav Verkhusha (Addgene plasmid # 79985 ; http://n2t.net/addgene:79985 ; RRID:Addgene_79985)
