[The description below was written by a language model from this plasmid's Addgene catalogue record and pLannotate feature annotations shown in this document.]
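Description:
pBAD/His-miRFP703 is a 4,947 bp bacterial expression plasmid built on the Invitrogen pBAD/His-B backbone and designed for arabinose-inducible production of the near-infrared fluorescent protein miRFP703 in E. coli. It replicates from a ColE1/pBR322-type origin, next to which the pBR322 bom (basis of mobility) region and a short fragment of the rop gene are annotated. The repository lists the plasmid as low copy, although the generic annotation label for this origin family reads "high-copy". Selection is by ampicillin, through a β-lactamase gene driven by its own bla promoter.

The payload is a 948 bp synthetic coding sequence for miRFP703, a bright monomeric fluorescent protein engineered from a bacterial phytochrome with an emission maximum near 703 nm. It was cloned between BglII and EcoRI sites, both of which are retained. Transcription comes from the araBAD promoter, and the divergently oriented araC gene on the same plasmid supplies the regulator that represses this promoter without L-arabinose and activates it when the sugar is present, giving tight, titratable control of expression. An N-terminal 6xHis tag sits just upstream of the open reading frame. The depositor notes that several amino acids between the tag and miRFP703 in the standard backbone were removed, leaving only a short linker. Downstream, a segment of the rrnB operon, comprising a 5S rRNA sequence and the T1 and T2 terminators, ends transcription.

The record states the purpose simply as providing miRFP703 in a bacterial plasmid. The His tag and inducible promoter suit expression and metal-affinity purification of the protein for characterisation. The record does not mention any source of the chromophore that phytochrome-derived proteins require.
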