Features (pLannotate 1.2.2; 12 found; start..end, strand, type, name):
      1..285     +  promoter       araBAD promoter: araBAD; promoter of the L-arabinose operon of E. coli; the araC regulatory gene is transcribed in the opposite direction (Guzman et al., 1995)
    328..345     +  CDS            6xHis: 6xHis affinity tag
    355..1302    +  CDS            ORF frame 1: bright monomeric near-infrared fluorescent protein engineered from a bacterial phytochrome, with an emission maximum of 703 nm (Shcherbakova et al., 2016)
   1399..1514    +  ncRNA          5S rRNA: Accession: RF00001 - 5S ribosomal RNA
   1518..1604    +  terminator     rrnB T1 terminator: Escherichia coli rrnB; transcription terminator T1 from the E. coli rrnB gene
   1696..1723    +  terminator     rrnB T2 terminator: transcription terminator T2 from the E. coli rrnB gene
   1742..1833    +  promoter       AmpR promoter: bla
   1834..2694    +  CDS            AmpR: β-lactamase; bla; confers resistance to ampicillin, carbenicillin, and related antibiotics
   2865..3453    +  rep_origin     ori: high-copy-number ColE1/pMB1/pBR322/pUC origin of replication
   3639..3779    -  misc_feature   bom: basis of mobility region from pBR322
   3881..3921    -  CDS            rop (fragment): Rop protein, which maintains plasmids at low copy number; rop
   4043..4921    -  CDS            araC: L-arabinose regulatory protein; araC
>Addgene plasmid #79985 | pBAD/His-miRFP703 | depositor full sequence | sequence record 150020 | pBAD/His-miRFP703 sequence 4947 bps
AAGAAACCAATTGTCCATATTGCATCAGACATTGCCGTCACTGCGTCTTTTACTGGCTCTTCTCGCTAAC
CAAACCGGTAACCCCGCTTATTAAAAGCATTCTGTAACAAAGCGGGACCAAAGCCATGACAAAAACGCGT
AACAAAAGTGTCTATAATCACGGCAGAAAAGTCCACATTGATTATTTGCACGGCGTCACACTTTGCTATG
CCATAGCATTTTTATCCATAAGATTAGCGGATCCTACCTGACGCTTTTTATCGCAACTCTCTACTGTTTC
TCCATACCCGTTTTTTGGGCTAACAGGAGGAATTAACCATGGGGAGCCACCATCACCATCACCATGGCAG
ATCTATGGTAGCAGGTCATGCCTCTGGCAGCCCCGCATTCGGGACCGCCTCTCATTCGAATTGCGAACAT
GAAGAGATCCACCTCGCCGGCTCGATCCAGCCGCATGGCGCGCTTCTGGTCGTCAGCGAACATGATCATC
GCGTCATCCAGGCCAGCGCCAACGCCGCGGAATTTCTGAATCTCGGAAGCGTACTCGGCGTTCCGCTCGC
CGAGATCGACGGCGATCTGTTGATCAAGATCCTGCCGCATCTCGATCCCACCGCCGAAGGCATGCCGGTC
GCGGTGCGCTGCCGGATCGGCAATCCCTCTACGGAGTACTGCGGTCTGATGCATCGGCCTCCGGAAGGCG
GGCTGATCATCGAACTCGAACGTGCCGGCCCGTCGATCGATCTGTCAGGCACGCTGGCGCCGGCGCTGGA
GCGGATCCGCACGGCGGGTTCACTGCGCGCGCTGTGCGATGACACCGTGCTGCTGTTTCAGCAGTGCACC
GGCTACGACCGGGTGATGGTGTATCGTTTCGATGAGCAAGGCCACGGCCTGGTATTCTCCGAGTGCCATG
TGCCTGGGCTCGAATCCTATTTCGGCAACCGCTATCCGTCGTCGCTGGTCCCGCAGATGGCGCGGCAGCT
GTACGTGCGGCAGCGCGTCCGCGTGCTGGTCGACGTCACCTATCAGCCGGTGCCGCTGGAGCCGCGGCTG
TCGCCGCTGACCGGGCGCGATCTCGACATGTCGGGCTGCTTCCTGCGCTCGATGTCGCCGATCCATCTGC
AGTTCCTGAAGGACATGGGCGTGCGCGCCACCCTGGCGGTGTCGCTGGTGGTCGGCGGCAAGCTGTGGGG
CCTGGTTGTCTGTCACCATTATCTGCCGCGCTTCATCCGTTTCGAGCTGCGGGCGATCTGCAAACGGCTC
GCCGAAAGGATCGCGACGCGGATCACCGCGCTTGAGAGCTAAGAATTCGAAGCTTGGCTGTTTTGGCGGA
TGAGAGAAGATTTTCAGCCTGATACAGATTAAATCAGAACGCAGAAGCGGTCTGATAAAACAGAATTTGC
CTGGCGGCAGTAGCGCGGTGGTCCCACCTGACCCCATGCCGAACTCAGAAGTGAAACGCCGTAGCGCCGA
TGGTAGTGTGGGGTCTCCCCATGCGAGAGTAGGGAACTGCCAGGCATCAAATAAAACGAAAGGCTCAGTC
GAAAGACTGGGCCTTTCGTTTTATCTGTTGTTTGTCGGTGAACGCTCTCCTGAGTAGGACAAATCCGCCG
GGAGCGGATTTGAACGTTGCGAAGCAACGGCCCGGAGGGTGGCGGGCAGGACGCCCGCCATAAACTGCCA
GGCATCAAATTAAGCAGAAGGCCATCCTGACGGATGGCCTTTTTGCGTTTCTACAAACTCTTTTGTTTAT
TTTTCTAAATACATTCAAATATGTATCCGCTCATGAGACAATAACCCTGATAAATGCTTCAATAATATTG
AAAAAGGAAGAGTATGAGTATTCAACATTTCCGTGTCGCCCTTATTCCCTTTTTTGCGGCATTTTGCCTT
CCTGTTTTTGCTCACCCAGAAACGCTGGTGAAAGTAAAAGATGCTGAAGATCAGTTGGGTGCACGAGTGG
GTTACATCGAACTGGATCTCAACAGCGGTAAGATCCTTGAGAGTTTTCGCCCCGAAGAACGTTTTCCAAT
GATGAGCACTTTTAAAGTTCTGCTATGTGGCGCGGTATTATCCCGTGTTGACGCCGGGCAAGAGCAACTC
GGTCGCCGCATACACTATTCTCAGAATGACTTGGTTGAGTACTCACCAGTCACAGAAAAGCATCTTACGG
ATGGCATGACAGTAAGAGAATTATGCAGTGCTGCCATAACCATGAGTGATAACACTGCGGCCAACTTACT
TCTGACAACGATCGGAGGACCGAAGGAGCTAACCGCTTTTTTGCACAACATGGGGGATCATGTAACTCGC
CTTGATCGTTGGGAACCGGAGCTGAATGAAGCCATACCAAACGACGAGCGTGACACCACGATGCCTGTAG
CAATGGCAACAACGTTGCGCAAACTATTAACTGGCGAACTACTTACTCTAGCTTCCCGGCAACAATTAAT
AGACTGGATGGAGGCGGATAAAGTTGCAGGACCACTTCTGCGCTCGGCCCTTCCGGCTGGCTGGTTTATT
GCTGATAAATCTGGAGCCGGTGAGCGTGGGTCTCGCGGTATCATTGCAGCACTGGGGCCAGATGGTAAGC
CCTCCCGTATCGTAGTTATCTACACGACGGGGAGTCAGGCAACTATGGATGAACGAAATAGACAGATCGC
TGAGATAGGTGCCTCACTGATTAAGCATTGGTAACTGTCAGACCAAGTTTACTCATATATACTTTAGATT
GATTTAAAACTTCATTTTTAATTTAAAAGGATCTAGGTGAAGATCCTTTTTGATAATCTCATGACCAAAA
TCCCTTAACGTGAGTTTTCGTTCCACTGAGCGTCAGACCCCGTAGAAAAGATCAAAGGATCTTCTTGAGA
TCCTTTTTTTCTGCGCGTAATCTGCTGCTTGCAAACAAAAAAACCACCGCTACCAGCGGTGGTTTGTTTG
CCGGATCAAGAGCTACCAACTCTTTTTCCGAAGGTAACTGGCTTCAGCAGAGCGCAGATACCAAATACTG
TCCTTCTAGTGTAGCCGTAGTTAGGCCACCACTTCAAGAACTCTGTAGCACCGCCTACATACCTCGCTCT
GCTAATCCTGTTACCAGTGGCTGCTGCCAGTGGCGATAAGTCGTGTCTTACCGGGTTGGACTCAAGACGA
TAGTTACCGGATAAGGCGCAGCGGTCGGGCTGAACGGGGGGTTCGTGCACACAGCCCAGCTTGGAGCGAA
CGACCTACACCGAACTGAGATACCTACAGCGTGAGCTATGAGAAAGCGCCACGCTTCCCGAAGGGAGAAA
GGCGGACAGGTATCCGGTAAGCGGCAGGGTCGGAACAGGAGAGCGCACGAGGGAGCTTCCAGGGGGAAAC
GCCTGGTATCTTTATAGTCCTGTCGGGTTTCGCCACCTCTGACTTGAGCGTCGATTTTTGTGATGCTCGT
CAGGGGGGCGGAGCCTATGGAAAAACGCCAGCAACGCGGCCTTTTTACGGTTCCTGGCCTTTTGCTGGCC
TTTTGCTCACATGTTCTTTCCTGCGTTATCCCCTGATTCTGTGGATAACCGTATTACCGCCTTTGAGTGA
GCTGATACCGCTCGCCGCAGCCGAACGACCGAGCGCAGCGAGTCAGTGAGCGAGGAAGCGGAAGAGCGCC
TGATGCGGTATTTTCTCCTTACGCATCTGTGCGGTATTTCACACCGCATATGGTGCACTCTCAGTACAAT
CTGCTCTGATGCCGCATAGTTAAGCCAGTATACACTCCGCTATCGCTACGTGACTGGGTCATGGCTGCGC
CCCGACACCCGCCAACACCCGCTGACGCGCCCTGACGGGCTTGTCTGCTCCCGGCATCCGCTTACAGACA
AGCTGTGACCGTCTCCGGGAGCTGCATGTGTCAGAGGTTTTCACCGTCATCACCGAAACGCGCGAGGCAG
CAGATCAATTCGCGCGCGAAGGCGAAGCGGCATGCATAATGTGCCTGTCAAATGGACGAAGCAGGGATTC
TGCAAACCCTATGCTACTCCGTCAAGCCGTCAATTGTCTGATTCGTTACCAATTATGACAACTTGACGGC
TACATCATTCACTTTTTCTTCACAACCGGCACGGAACTCGCTCGGGCTGGCCCCGGTGCATTTTTTAAAT
ACCCGCGAGAAATAGAGTTGATCGTCAAAACCAACATTGCGACCGACGGTGGCGATAGGCATCCGGGTGG
TGCTCAAAAGCAGCTTCGCCTGGCTGATACGTTGGTCCTCGCGCCAGCTTAAGACGCTAATCCCTAACTG
CTGGCGGAAAAGATGTGACAGACGCGACGGCGACAAGCAAACATGCTGTGCGACGCTGGCGATATCAAAA
TTGCTGTCTGCCAGGTGATCGCTGATGTACTGACAAGCCTCGCGTACCCGATTATCCATCGGTGGATGGA
GCGACTCGTTAATCGCTTCCATGCGCCGCAGTAACAATTGCTCAAGCAGATTTATCGCCAGCAGCTCCGA
ATAGCGCCCTTCCCCTTGCCCGGCGTTAATGATTTGCCCAAACAGGTCGCTGAAATGCGGCTGGTGCGCT
TCATCCGGGCGAAAGAACCCCGTATTGGCAAATATTGACGGCCAGTTAAGCCATTCATGCCAGTAGGCGC
GCGGACGAAAGTAAACCCACTGGTGATACCATTCGCGAGCCTCCGGATGACGACCGTAGTGATGAATCTC
TCCTGGCGGGAACAGCAAAATATCACCCGGTCGGCAAACAAATTCTCGTCCCTGATTTTTCACCACCCCC
TGACCGCGAATGGTGAGATTGAGAATATAACCTTTCATTCCCAGCGGTCGGTCGATAAAAAAATCGAGAT
AACCGTTGGCCTCAATCGGCGTTAAACCCGCCACCAGATGGGCATTAAACGAGTATCCCGGCAGCAGGGG
ATCATTTTGCGCTTCAGCCATACTTTTCATACTCCCGCCATTCAGAG
