>Addgene plasmid #79985 | pBAD/His-miRFP703 | addgene partial sequence | sequence record 153261 | pBAD-F 5'-ATGCCATAGCATTTTTATCC-3'
GCTTTTTATCGCAACTCTCTACTGTTTCTCCATACCCGTTTTTTGGGCTAACAGGAGGAATTAACCATGG
GGAGCCACCATCACCATCACCATGGCAGATCTATGGTAGCAGGTCATGCCTCTGGCAGCCCCGCATTCGG
GACCGCCTCTCATTCGAATTGCGAACATGAAGAGATCCACCTCGCCGGCTCGATCCAGCCGCATGGCGCG
CTTCTGGTCGTCAGCGAACATGATCATCGCGTCATCCAGGCCAGCGCCAACGCCGCGGAATTTCTGAATC
TCGGAAGCGTACTCGGCGTTCCGCTCGCCGAGATCGACGGCGATCTGTTGATCAAGATCCTGCCGCATCT
CGATCCCACCGCCGAAGGCATGCCGGTCGCGGTGCGCTGCCGGATCGGCAATCCCTCTACGGAGTACTGC
GGTCTGATGCATCGGCCTCCGGAAGGCGGGCTGATCATCGAACTCGAACGTGCCGGCCCGTCGATCGATC
TGTCAGGCACGCTGGCGCCGGCGCTGGAGCGGATCCGCACGGCGGGTTCACTGCGCGCGCTGTGCGATGA
CACCGTGCTGCTGTTTCAGCAGTGCACCGGCTACGACCGGGTGATGGTGTATCGTTTCGATGAGCAAGGC
CACGGCCTGGTATTCTCCGAGTGCCATGTGCCTGGGCTCGAATCCTATTTCGGCAACCGCTATCCGTCGT
CGCTGGTCCCGCAGATGGCGCGGCAGCTGTACGTGCGGCAGCGCGTCCGCGTGCTGGTCGACGTCACCTA
TCAGCCGGTGCCGCTGGAGCCGCGGCTGTCGCCGCTGACCGGGCGCGATCTCGACATGTCGGGCTGCTTC
CTGCGCTCGATGTCGCCGATCCATCTGCAGT
