>Addgene plasmid #79985 | pBAD/His-miRFP703 | addgene partial sequence | sequence record 153262 | pBAD-R 5'-GATTTAATCTGTATCAGG-3'
GCCAAGCTTCGAATTCTTAGCTCTCAAGCGCGGTGATCCGCGTCGCGATCCTTTCGGCGAGCCGTTTGCA
GATCGCCCGCAGCTCGAAACGGATGAAGCGCGGCAGATAATGGTGACAGACAACCAGGCCCCACAGCTTG
CCGCCGACCACCAGCGACACCGCCAGGGTGGCGCGCACGCCCATGTCCTTCAGGAACTGCAGATGGATCG
GCGACATCGAGCGCAGGAAGCAGCCCGACATGTCGAGATCGCGCCCGGTCAGCGGCGACAGCCGCGGCTC
CAGCGGCACCGGCTGATAGGTGACGTCGACCAGCACGCGGACGCGCTGCCGCACGTACAGCTGCCGCGCC
ATCTGCGGGACCAGCGACGACGGATAGCGGTTGCCGAAATAGGATTCGAGCCCAGGCACATGGCACTCGG
AGAATACCAGGCCGTGGCCTTGCTCATCGAAACGATACACCATCACCCGGTCGTAGCCGGTGCACTGCTG
AAACAGCAGCACGGTGTCATCGCACAGCGCGCGCAGTGAACCCGCCGTGCGGATCCGCTCCAGCGCCGGC
GCCAGCGTGCCTGACAGATCGATCGACGGGCCGGCACGTTCGAGTTCGATGATCAGCCCGCCTTCCGGAG
GCCGATGCATCAGACCGCAGTACTCCGTAGAGGGATTGCCGATCCGGCAGCGCACCGCGACCGGCATGCC
TTCGGCGGTGGGATCGAGATGCGGCAGGATCTTGATCAACAGATCGCCGTCGATCTCGGCGAGCGGAACG
CCGAGTACGCTTCCGAGATTCAGAAATTCCGCGGCGTTGGCGCTGGCCTG
